>Addgene plasmid #32852 | EGFP-DCX | depositor full sequence | sequence record 91659 | EGFP-DCX sequence 5890 bps
TAGTTATTAATAGTAATCAATTACGGGGTCATTAGTTCATAGCCCATATATGGAGTTCCGCGTTACATAA
CTTACGGTAAATGGCCCGCCTGGCTGACCGCCCAACGACCCCCGCCCATTGACGTCAATAATGACGTATG
TTCCCATAGTAACGCCAATAGGGACTTTCCATTGACGTCAATGGGTGGAGTATTTACGGTAAACTGCCCA
CTTGGCAGTACATCAAGTGTATCATATGCCAAGTACGCCCCCTATTGACGTCAATGACGGTAAATGGCCC
GCCTGGCATTATGCCCAGTACATGACCTTATGGGACTTTCCTACTTGGCAGTACATCTACGTATTAGTCA
TCGCTATTACCATGGTGATGCGGTTTTGGCAGTACATCAATGGGCGTGGATAGCGGTTTGACTCACGGGG
ATTTCCAAGTCTCCACCCCATTGACGTCAATGGGAGTTTGTTTTGGCACCAAAATCAACGGGACTTTCCA
AAATGTCGTAACAACTCCGCCCCATTGACGCAAATGGGCGGTAGGCGTGTACGGTGGGAGGTCTATATAA
GCAGAGCTGGTTTAGTGAACCGTCAGATCCGCTAGCGCTACCGGTCGCCACCATGGTGAGCAAGGGCGAG
GAGCTGTTCACCGGGGTGGTGCCCATCCTGGTCGAGCTGGACGGCGACGTAAACGGCCACAAGTTCAGCG
TGTCCGGCGAGGGCGAGGGCGATGCCACCTACGGCAAGCTGACCCTGAAGTTCATCTGCACCACCGGCAA
GCTGCCCGTGCCCTGGCCCACCCTCGTGACCACCCTGACCTACGGCGTGCAGTGCTTCAGCCGCTACCCC
GACCACATGAAGCAGCACGACTTCTTCAAGTCCGCCATGCCCGAAGGCTACGTCCAGGAGCGCACCATCT
TCTTCAAGGACGACGGCAACTACAAGACCCGCGCCGAGGTGAAGTTCGAGGGCGACACCCTGGTGAACCG
CATCGAGCTGAAGGGCATCGACTTCAAGGAGGACGGCAACATCCTGGGGCACAAGCTGGAGTACAACTAC
AACAGCCACAACGTCTATATCATGGCCGACAAGCAGAAGAACGGCATCAAGGTGAACTTCAAGATCCGCC
ACAACATCGAGGACGGCAGCGTGCAGCTCGCCGACCACTACCAGCAGAACACCCCCATCGGCGACGGCCC
CGTGCTGCTGCCCGACAACCACTACCTGAGCACCCAGTCCGCCCTGAGCAAAGACCCCAACGAGAAGCGC
GATCACATGGTCCTGCTGGAGTTCGTGACCGCCGCCGGGATCACTCTCGGCATGGACGAGCTGTACAAGT
CCGGACTCAGATCCATGGGCAGCAGCCATCATCATCATCATCACAGCAGCGGCCTGGTGCCGCGCGGCAG
CCATATGGAACTTGATTTTGGACACTTTGACGAAAGAGATAAGACATCCAGGAACATGCGAGGCTCCCGG
ATGAATGGGTTGCCTAGCCCCACTCACAGCGCCCACTGTAGCTTCTACCGAACCAGAACCTTGCAGGCAC
TGAGTAATGAGAAGAAAGCCAAGAAGGTACGTTTCTACCGCAATGGGGACCGCTACTTCAAGGGGATTGT
GTACGCTGTGTCCTCTGACCGTTTTCGCAGCTTTGACGCCTTGCTGGCTGACCTGACGCGATCTCTGTCC
GACAACATCAACCTGCCTCAGGGAGTGCGATACATTTACACCATTGATGGATCCAGGAAGATCGGAAGCA
TGGATGAACTGGAGGAAGGGGAAAGCTATGTCTGTTCCTCAGACAACTTCTTTAAAAAGGTGGAGTACAC
CAAGAATGTCAATCCCAACTGGTCTGTCAACGTAAAAACATCTGCCAATATGAAAGCCCCCCAGTCTTTG
GCTAGCAGCAACAGTGCACAGGCCAGGGAGAACAAGGACTTTGTGCGCCCCAAGCTGGTTACCATCATCC
GCAGTGGGGTGAAGCCTCGGAAGGCTGTGCGTGTGCTTCTGAACAAGAAGACAGCCCACTCTTTTGAGCA
AGTCCTCACTGATATCACAGAAGCCATCAAACTGGAGACCGGGGTTGTCAAAAAACTCTACACTCTGGAT
GGAAAACAGGTAACTTGTCTCCATGATTTCTTTGGTGATGATGATGTGTTTATTGCCTGTGGTCCTGAAA
AATTTCGCTATGCTCAGGATGATTTTTCTCTGGATGAAAATGAATGCCGAGTCATGAAGGGAAACCCATC
AGCCACAGCTGGCCCAAAGGCATCCCCAACACCTCAGAAGACTTCAGCCAAGAGCCCTGGTCCTATGCGC
CGAAGCAAGTCTCCAGCTGACTCAGGTAACGACCAAGACGCAAACGGAACCTCCAGCAGCCAGCTCTCTA
CCCCCAAGTCTAAGCAGTCTCCCATCTCTACGCCCACCAGTCCTGGCAGCCTCCGGAAGCACAAGGACCT
GTACCTGCCTCTGTCCTTGGATGACTCGGACTCGCTTGGTGATTCCATGTAACATATGGCTAGCATGACT
GGTGGACAGCAAATGGGTCGCGGATCCGAATTGATCCACCGGATCTAGATAACTGATCATAATCAGCCAT
ACCACATTTGTAGAGGTTTTACTTGCTTTAAAAAACCTCCCACACCTCCCCCTGAACCTGAAACATAAAA
TGAATGCAATTGTTGTTGTTAACTTGTTTATTGCAGCTTATAATGGTTACAAATAAAGCAATAGCATCAC
AAATTTCACAAATAAAGCATTTTTTTCACTGCATTCTAGTTGTGGTTTGTCCAAACTCATCAATGTATCT
TAACGCGTAAATTGTAAGCGTTAATATTTTGTTAAAATTCGCGTTAAATTTTTGTTAAATCAGCTCATTT
TTTAACCAATAGGCCGAAATCGGCAAAATCCCTTATAAATCAAAAGAATAGACCGAGATAGGGTTGAGTG
TTGTTCCAGTTTGGAACAAGACTCCACTATTAAAGAACGTGGACTCCAACGTCAAAGG
[49 nt withheld, positions 2999-3047]
T
[91 nt withheld, positions 3049-3139]
G
[105 nt withheld, positions 3141-3245]
TCGCCGCTACAGGGCGCGTCAGGTGGCACTTTTCGGGGAAATGTGCGCGGAACCCCTATTTGTTTATTTT
TCTAAATACATTCAAATATGTATCCGCTCATGAGACAATAACCCTGATAAATGCTTCAATAATATTGAAA
AAGGAAGAGTCCTGAGGCGGAAAGAACCAGCTGTGGAATGTGTGTCAGTTAGGGTGTGGAAAGTCCCCAG
GCTCCCCAGCAGGGCGATGTATGCAAAGCATGCATCTCAATTAGTCAGCAACCAGGTGTGGAAAGTCCCC
AGGCTCCCAGCAGGCAGAGTATGCAAAGCATGCATCTCAATTAGTCAGCAACCATAGTCCCGCCCCTAAG
TACGCCCATCCCGCCCCTAACTCCGCCCAGTTCCGCCCATTCTCCGCCCCATGGCTGACTAATTTTTTTT
ATTTATGCAGAGGCCGAGGCCGCCTCGGCCTCTGAGCTATTCCAGAAGTAGTGAGGAGGCTTTTTTGGAG
GCCTAGGCTTTTGCAAAGATCGATCAAGAGACAGGATGAGGATCGTTTCGCATGATTGAACAAGATGGAT
TGCACGCAGGTTCTCCGGCCGCTTGGGTGGAGAGGCTATTCGGCTATGACTGGGCACAACAGACAATCGG
CTGCTCTGATGCCGCCGTGTTCCGGCTGTCAGCGCAGGGGCGCCCGGTTCTTTTTGTCAAGACCGACCTG
TCCGGTGCCCTGAATGAACTGCAAGACGAGGCAGCGCGGCTATCGTGGCTGGCCACGACGGGCGTTCCTT
GCGCAGCTGTGCTCGACGTTGTCACTGAAGCGGGAAGGGACTGGCTGCTATTGGGCGAAGTGCCGGGGCA
GGATCTCCTGTCATCTCACCTTGCTCCTGCCGAGAAAGTATCCATCATGGCTGATGCAATGCGGCGGCTG
CATACGCTTGATCCGGCTACCTCCCATTCGACCACCAAGCGAAACATCGCATCGAGCGAGCACGTACTCG
GATGGAAGCCGGTCTTGTCGATCAGGATGATCTGGACGAAGAGCATCAGGGCGATGCGCCAGCCGAACTG
TTCGCCAGGCTCAAGGCGAGCATGCCCGACGGCGAGGATCTCGTCGTGACCCATGGCGATGCCTGCTTGC
CGAATATCATGGTGGAAAATGGCCGCTTTTCTGGATTCATCGACTGTGGCCGGCTGGGTGTGGCGGACCG
CTATCAGGACATAGCGTTGGCTACCCGTGATATTGCTGAAGAGCTTGGCGGCGAATGGGCTGACCGCTTC
CTCGTGCTTTACGGTATCGCCGCTCCCGATTCGCAGCGCATCGCCTTCTATCGCCTTCTTGACGAGTTCT
TCTGAGCCGGACTCAGGGGTTCGAAATGACCGACCAAGCGACGCCCAACCTGCCATCACGAGATTTCGAT
TCCACCGCCGCCTTCTATGAAAGGTTGGGCTTCGGAATCGTTTTCCGGGACGCCGGCTGGATGATCCTCC
AGCGCGGGGATCTCATGCTGGAGTTCTTCGCCCACCCTAGGGGGAGGCTAACTGAAACACGGAAGGAGAC
AATACCGGAAGGAACCCGCGCTATGACGGCAATAAAAAGACAGAATAAAACGCACGGTGTTGGGTCGTTT
GTTCATAAACGCGGGGTTCGGTCCCAGGGCTGGCACTCTGTCGATACCCCACCGAGACCCCATTGGGGCC
AATACGCCCGCGTTTCTTCCTTTTCCCCACCCCACCCCCCAAGTTCGGGTGAAGGCCCAGGGCTCGCAGC
CAACGTCGGGGCGGCAGGCCCTGCCATAGCCTCAGGTTACTCATATATACTTTAGATTGATTTAAAACTT
CATTTTTAATTTAAAAGGATCTAGGTGAAGATCCTTTTTGATAATCTCATGACCAAAATCCCTTAACGTG
AGTTTTCGTTCCACTGAGCGTCAGACCCCGTAGAAAAGATCAAAGGATCTTCTTGAGATCCTTTTTTTCT
GCGCGTAATCTGCTGCTTGCAAACAAAAAAACCACCGCTACCAGCGGTGGTTTGTTTGCCGGATCAAGAG
CTACCAACTCTTTTTCCGAAGGTAACTGGCTTCAGCAGAGCGCAGATACCAAATACTGTCCTTCTAGTGT
AGCCGTAGTTAGGCCACCACTTCAAGAACTCTGTAGCACCGCCTACATACCTCGCTCTGCTAATCCTGTT
ACCAGTGGCTGCTGCCAGTGGCGATAAGTCGTGTCTTACCGGGTTGGACTCAAGACGATAGTTACCGGAT
AAGGCGCAGCGGTCGGGCTGAACGGGGGGTTCGTGCACACAGCCCAGCTTGGAGCGAACGACCTACACCG
AACTGAGATACCTACAGCGTGAGCTATGAGAAAGCGCCACGCTTCCCGAAGGGAGAAAGGCGGACAGGTA
TCCGGTAAGCGGCAGGGTCGGAACAGGAGAGCGCACGAGGGAGCTTCCAGGGGGAAACGCCTGGTATCTT
TATAGTCCTGTCGGGTTTCGCCACCTCTGACTTGAGCGTCGATTTTTGTGATGCTCGTCAGGGGGGCGGA
GCCTATGGAAAAACGCCAGCAACGCGGCCTTTTTACGGTTCCTGGCCTTTTGCTGGCCTTTTGCTCACAT
GTTCTTTCCTGCGTTATCCCCTGATTCTGTGGATAACCGTATTACCGCCATGCAT
Features (pLannotate 1.2.2; 19 found; start..end, strand, type, name):
     61..364     +  enhancer       CMV enhancer: human cytomegalovirus immediate early enhancer
    365..568     +  promoter       CMV promoter: human cytomegalovirus (CMV) immediate early promoter
    613..1329    +  CDS            EGFP: EGFP is a basic (constitutively fluorescent) green fluorescent protein published in 1996, derived from Aequorea victoria. It is reported to be a rapidly-maturing weak dimer with moderate acid sensitivity.
   1357..1373    +  CDS            capTEV™ (fragment): composite tag for in vivo biotinylation, TEV protease cleavage, and 6xHis tagging
   1384..1401    +  CDS            thrombin site: thrombin recognition and cleavage site
   1405..2499    +  CDS            DCX: DCX_HUMAN - Also known as DBCN, LISX. Experimental evidence at protein level: Swiss-Prot protein existence level 1. Microtubule-associated protein required for initial steps of neuronal dispersion and cortex lamination during cerebral cortex development. May act by competing with the putative neuronal protein kinase DCLK1 in binding to a target protein. May in that way participate in a signaling pathway that is crucial for neuronal interaction before and during migration, possibly as part of a calcium ion-dependent signal transduction pathway. May be part with PAFAH1B1/LIS-1 of overlapping, bu
   2506..2538    +  CDS            T7 tag (gene 10 leader): leader peptide from bacteriophage T7 gene 10 promotes efficient translation in E. coli
   2574..2658    +  CDS            large T antigen (fragment): large T antigen from SV40 (simian virus 40)
   2681..2802    +  polyA_signal   SV40 poly(A) signal: SV40 polyadenylation signal
   2809..3264    -  rep_origin     f1 ori (sequence partly withheld): f1 bacteriophage origin of replication; arrow indicates direction of (+) strand synthesis
   3291..3395    +  promoter       AmpR promoter: bla
   3438..3509    +  promoter       SV40 promoter (fragment): SV40 enhancer and early promoter
   3510..3579    +  promoter       SV40 promoter (fragment): SV40 enhancer and early promoter
   3603..3738    +  rep_origin     SV40 ori: SV40 origin of replication
   3787..4580    +  CDS            NeoR/KanR: aminoglycoside phosphotransferase from Tn5; aph(3')-II (or nptII); confers resistance to neomycin, kanamycin, and G418 (Geneticin®)
   4601..4753    +  CDS            ble (fragment): BLE_KLEPN - Experimental evidence at protein level: Swiss-Prot protein existence level 1. Binding protein with a strong affinity to the bleomycin family of antibiotics. Binds to CL990; an antimitotic-antibiotic compound. From Klebsiella pneumoniae.
   4812..4859    +  polyA_signal   HSV TK poly(A) signal: herpes simplex virus thymidine kinase polyadenylation signal (Cole and Stacy, 1985)
   4950..4966    -  polyA_signal   bGH poly(A) signal (fragment): bovine growth hormone polyadenylation signal
   5188..5776    +  rep_origin     ori: high-copy-number ColE1/pMB1/pBR322/pUC origin of replication
