[The description below was written by a language model from this plasmid's Addgene catalogue record and pLannotate feature annotations shown in this document.]
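Description:
EGFP-DCX is a mammalian expression plasmid built on the Clontech pEGFP-C backbone. It encodes human doublecortin (DCX) fused at its N terminus to enhanced green fluorescent protein. The human cytomegalovirus immediate early enhancer and promoter drive the fusion transcript, with EGFP first, followed by a short linker and then the DCX coding sequence of about 1.1 kb. An SV40 polyadenylation signal terminates the transcript. In the linker, the automated annotation picks up a thrombin cleavage site and a small fragment resembling a composite TEV/His tag. A T7 tag motif is annotated just downstream of DCX. The catalogue entry lists none of these as functional tags, so they are probably carried over from earlier cloning steps, and it is unclear from the record whether the T7 tag is translated.

In bacteria the plasmid replicates from a high-copy ColE1/pUC-type origin and is selected with kanamycin. The same Tn5 aminoglycoside phosphotransferase gene (NeoR/KanR) works in both hosts. A bacterial promoter expresses it in E. coli, and the SV40 early promoter expresses it in mammalian cells, where it permits G418 selection of stable lines; an HSV TK polyadenylation signal ends this cassette. An SV40 origin allows episomal replication in cells expressing large T antigen, and an f1 origin allows production of single-stranded DNA.

DCX is a microtubule-associated protein required for neuronal migration and cortical lamination. The associated publication concerns Lis1, doublecortin and dynein in coupling the nucleus to the centrosome during neuronal migration, so the construct is suited to visualising DCX localisation in transfected cells. The depositor notes that the full sequence was transcribed from a paper record and may differ slightly from the repository's own sequencing results.
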