Addgene plasmid #32852: EGFP-DCX
Depositing lab: Joseph Gleeson. Depositing organization: University of California, San Diego (UCSD). Publication: Lis1 and doublecortin function with dynein to mediate coupling of the nucleus to the centrosome in neuronal migration. Tanaka T, Serneo FF, Higgins C, Gambello MJ, Wynshaw-Boris A, Gleeson JG. J Cell Biol. 2004 Jun 7. 165(5):709-21. 10.1083/jcb.200309025 PubMed 15173193.
Backbone
  Vector backbone: pEGFP-C
  Backbone manufacturer: Clontech
  Backbone size w/o insert (bp): 4700
  Vector type: Mammalian Expression
  Selectable markers: Neomycin (select with G418)
Growth in bacteria
  Bacterial resistance: Kanamycin, 50 μg/mL
  Growth temperature: 37°C
  Growth strain: DH5alpha
  Copy number: High Copy
Gene/Insert
  Gene/Insert name: DCX (alt name: doublecortin)
  Species: H. sapiens (human)
  Insert size (bp): 1110
  Entrez Gene: DCX (a.k.a. DBCN, DC, LISX, SCLH, XLIS)
  Promoter: CMV
  Tag / fusion protein: EGFP (N terminal on insert)
  Cloning method: Restriction Enzyme; 5′ cloning site see map (unknown if destroyed); 3′ cloning site see map (unknown if destroyed)
  Sequencing primers: 5′ EGFP-C; 3′ SV40pA-R
Terms and licenses: Academic/Nonprofit Terms; Industry Terms: Not Available to Industry
Depositor comments: Please note that the full plasmid sequence provided has been converted from paper format and may differ from the sequencing results obtained by Addgene. These differences should not affect the function of the plasmid.
How to cite: EGFP-DCX was a gift from Joseph Gleeson (Addgene plasmid # 32852 ; http://n2t.net/addgene:32852 ; RRID:Addgene_32852)
