>Addgene plasmid #32852 | EGFP-DCX | addgene partial sequence | sequence record 39081 | EGFP-C 5'-CATGGTCCTGCTGGAGTTCGTG-3'
TCCGGACTCAGATCCATGGGCAGCAGCCATCATCATCATCATCACAGCAGCGGCCTGGTGCCGCGCGGCA
GCCATATGGAACTTGATTTTGGACACTTTGACGAAAGAGATAAGACATCCAGGAACATGCGAGGCTCCCG
GATGAATGGGTTGCCTAGCCCCACTCACAGCGCCCACTGTAGCTTCTACCGAACCAGAACCTTGCAGGCA
CTGAGTAATGAGAAGAAAGCCAAGAAGGTACGTTTCTACCGCAATGGGGACCGCTACTTCAAGGGGATTG
TGTACGCTGTGTCCTCTGACCGTTTTCGCAGCTTTGACGCCTTGCTGGCTGACCTGACGCGATCTCTGTC
CGACAACATCAACCTGCCTCAGGGAGTGCGATACATTTACACCATTGATGGATCCAGGAAGATCGGAAGC
ATGGATGAACTGGAGGAAGGGGAAAGCTATGTCTGTTCCTCAGACAACTTCTTTAAAAAGGTGGAGTACA
CCAAGAATGTCAATCCCAACTGGTCTGTCAACGTAAAAACATCTGCCAATATGAAAGCCCCCCAGTCTTT
GGCTAGCAGCAACAGTGCACAGGCCAGGGAGAACAAGGACTTTGTGCGCCCCAAGCTGGTTACCATCATC
CGCAGTGGGGTGAAGCCTCGGAAGGCTGTGCGTGTGCTTCTGAACAAGAAGACAGCCCACTCTTTTGAGC
AAGTCCTCACTGATATCACAGAAGCCATCAAACTGGAGACCGGGGTTGTCAAAAAACTCTACACTCTGGA
TGGAAAACAGGTAACTTGTCTCCATGATTTCTTTGGTGATGATGATGTGTTTATTGCCTGTGGTCCTGAA
AAA
