>Addgene plasmid #32852 | EGFP-DCX | addgene partial sequence | sequence record 92169 | SV40pA-R 5'-GAAATTTGTGATGCTATTGC-3'
ACAACAACAATTGCATTCATTTTATGTTTCAGGTTCAGGGGGAGGTGTGGGAGGTTTTTTAAAGCAAGTA
AAACCTCTACAAATGTGGTATGGCTGATTATGATCAGTTATCTAGATCCGGTGGATCAATTCGGATCCGC
GACCCATTTGCTGTCCACCAGTCATGCTAGCCATATGTTACATGGAATCACCAAGCGAGTCCGAGTCATC
CAAGGACAGAGGCAGGTACAGGTCCTTGTGCTTCCGGAGGCTGCCAGGACTGGTGGGCGTAGAGATGGGA
GACTGCTTAGACTTGGGGGTAGAGAGCTGGCTGCTGGAGGTTCCGTTTGCGTCTTGGTCGTTACCTGAGT
CAGCTGGAGACTTGCTTCGGCGCATAGGACCAGGGCTCTTGGCTGAAGTCTTCTGAGGTGTTGGGGATGC
CTTTGGGCCAGCTGTGGCTGATGGGTTTCCCTTCATGACTCGGCATTCATTTTCATCCAGAGAAAAATCA
TCCTGAGCATAGCGAAATTTTTCAGGACCACAGGCAATAAACACATCATCATCACCAAAGAAATCATGGA
GACAAGTTACCTGTTTTCCATCCAGAGTGTAGAGTTTTTTGACAACCCCGGTCTCCAGTTTGATGGCTTC
TGTGATATCAGTGAGGACTTGCTCAAAAGAGTGGGCTGTCTTCTTGTTCAGAAGCACACGCACAGCCTTC
CGAGGCTTCACCCCACTGCGGATGATGGTAACCAGCTTGGGGCGCACAAAGTCCTTGTTCTCCCTGGCCT
GTGCACTGTTGCTGCTAGCCAAAGACTGGGGGGCTTTCATATTGGCAGATGTTTTTACGTTGACAGACC
