>Addgene plasmid #32852 | EGFP-DCX | addgene partial sequence | sequence record 92170 | CMV-F 5'-CGCAAATGGGCGGTAGGCGTG-3'
AGCAGAGCTGGTTTAGTGAACCGTCAGATCCGCTAGCGCTACCGGTCGCCACCATGGTGAGCAAGGGCGA
GGAGCTGTTCACCGGGGTGGTGCCCATCCTGGTCGAGCTGGACGGCGACGTAAACGGCCACAAGTTCAGC
GTGTCCGGCGAGGGCGAGGGCGATGCCACCTACGGCAAGCTGACCCTGAAGTTCATCTGCACCACCGGCA
AGCTGCCCGTGCCCTGGCCCACCCTCGTGACCACCCTGACCTACGGCGTGCAGTGCTTCAGCCGCTACCC
CGACCACATGAAGCAGCACGACTTCTTCAAGTCCGCCATGCCCGAAGGCTACGTCCAGGAGCGCACCATC
TTCTTCAAGGACGACGGCAACTACAAGACCCGCGCCGAGGTGAAGTTCGAGGGCGACACCCTGGTGAACC
GCATCGAGCTGAAGGGCATCGACTTCAAGGAGGACGGCAACATCCTGGGGCACAAGCTGGAGTACAACTA
CAACAGCCACAACGTCTATATCATGGCCGACAAGCAGAAGAACGGCATCAAGGTGAACTTCAAGATCCGC
CACAACATCGAGGACGGCAGCGTGCAGCTCGCCGACCACTACCAGCAGAACACCCCCATCGGCGACGGCC
CCGTGCTGCTGCCCGACAACCACTACCTGAGCACCCAGTCCGCCCTGAGCAAAGACCCCAACGAGAAGCG
CGATCACATGGTCCTGCTGGAGTTCGTGACCGCCGCCGGGATCACTCTCGGCATGGACGAGCTGTACAAG
TCCGGACTCAGATCCATGGGCAGCAGCCATCATCATCATCATCACAGCAGCGGCCTGGTGCCGCGCGGCA
GCCATATGGAACTTGATTTTGGACACTTTGACGAAAGAGATAAGACATCCAGGAACATGCGAGGCTCCCG
GATGAATGGGTTGCCTAGCCC
